>Addgene plasmid #70008 | peZinCh-2 | depositor full sequence | sequence record 129210 | peZinCh-2 sequence 5587 bps
TAGTTATTAATAGTAATCAATTACGGGGTCATTAGTTCATAGCCCATATATGGAGTTCCGCGTTACATAA
CTTACGGTAAATGGCCCGCCTGGCTGACCGCCCAACGACCCCCGCCCATTGACGTCAATAATGACGTATG
TTCCCATAGTAACGCCAATAGGGACTTTCCATTGACGTCAATGGGTGGAGTATTTACGGTAAACTGCCCA
CTTGGCAGTACATCAAGTGTATCATATGCCAAGTACGCCCCCTATTGACGTCAATGACGGTAAATGGCCC
GCCTGGCATTATGCCCAGTACATGACCTTATGGGACTTTCCTACTTGGCAGTACATCTACGTATTAGTCA
TCGCTATTACCATGGTGATGCGGTTTTGGCAGTACATCAATGGGCGTGGATAGCGGTTTGACTCACGGGG
ATTTCCAAGTCTCCACCCCATTGACGTCAATGGGAGTTTGTTTTGGCACCAAAATCAACGGGACTTTCCA
AAATGTCGTAACAACTCCGCCCCATTGACGCAAATGGGCGGTAGGCGTGTACGGTGGGAGGTCTATATAA
GCAGAGCTGGTTTAGTGAACCGTCAGATCCGCTAGCGCCGCCACCATGGGCCATATGGTGAGCAAGGGCG
AGGAGCTGTTCACCGGGGTGGTGCCCATCCTGGTCGAGCTGGACGGCGACGTAAACGGCCACAAGTTCAG
CGTGTCCGGCGAGGGCGAGGGCGATGCCACCTACGGCAAGCTGACCCTGAAGTTCATCTGCACCACCGGT
AAGCTGCCCGTGCCCTGGCCCACCCTCGTGACCACCCTGACCTGGGGCGTGCAGTGCTTCGCCCGCTACC
CCGACCACATGAAGCAGCACGACTTCTTCAAGTCCGCCATGCCCGAAGGCTACGTCCAGGAGCGCACCAT
CTTCTTCAAGGACGACGGCAACTACAAGACCCGCGCCGAGGTGAAGTTCGAGGGCGACACCCTGGTGAAC
CGCATCGAGCTGAAGGGCATCGACTTCAAGGAGGACGGCAACATCCTGGGGCACAAGCTGGAGTACAACG
CCATCAGCGACAACGTCTATATCACCGCCGACAAGCAGAAGAACGGCATCAAGGCCAACTTCAAGATCCG
CCACAACATCGAGGACGGCAGCGTGCAGCTCGCCGACCACTACCAGCAGAACACCCCCATCGGCGACGGC
CCCGTGCTGCTGCCCGACAACCACTACCTGAGCACCCAGTCCCACCTGTGCAAAGACCCCAACGAGAAGC
GCGATCACATGGTCCTGCTGGAGTTCGTGACCGCCGCCGGGATCACTCTCGGCATGGACGAGCTGTACAA
GTCCGGAGGCGGCGAGCTCATTCGTGGCGGATCCGGCGGAAGCGGCGGATCCGGCGGTAGCGGCGGATCC
GGCGGCTCCGGCGGATCCGGCGGCAGCGGCGGATCCGGTGGAAGCGGTGGATCCGGTGGTAGCGGTGGAT
CCGGTGGAAGCGGTGGATCCGGTGGTAGCGGTGGATCCGGGGGTCCGCGGGGCTCGGTACCCATGGTGAG
CAAGGGCGAGGAGCTGTTCACCGGGGTGGTGCCCATCCTGGTCGAGCTGGACGGCGACGTAAACGGCCAC
AAGTTCAGCGTGTCCGGCGAGGGCGAGGGCGATGCCACCTACGGCAAGCTGACCCTGAAGTTCATCTGCA
CCACCGGCAAGCTGCCCGTGCCCTGGCCCACCCTCGTGACCACCTTCGGCTACGGCCTGATGTGCTTCGC
CCGCTACCCCGACCACATGAAGCAGCACGACTTCTTCAAGTCCGCCATGCCCGAAGGCTACGTCCAGGAG
CGCACCATCTTCTTCAAGGACGACGGCAACTACAAGACCCGCGCCGAGGTGAAGTTCGAGGGCGACACCC
TGGTGAACCGCATCGAGCTGAAGGGCATCGACTTCAAGGAGGACGGCAACATCCTGGGGCACAAGCTTGA
GTACAACTACAACAGCCACAACGTCTATATCATGGCCGACAAGCAGAAGAACGGCATCAAGGTGAACTTC
AAGATCCGCCACAACATCGAGGACGGCAGCGTGCAGCTCGCCGACCACTACCAGCAGAACACCCCCATCG
GCGACGGCCCCGTGCTGCTGCCCGACAACCACTACCTGAGCTACCAGTCCCACCTGTGCAAAGACCCCAA
CGAGAAGCGCGATCACATGGTCCTGCTGGAGTTCGTGACCGCCGCCGGGATCACTCTCGGCATGGACGAG
CTGTACAAGTAAAGCGGCCGCGACTCTAGATCATAATCAGCCATACCACATTTGTAGAGGTTTTACTTGC
TTTAAAAAACCTCCCACACCTCCCCCTGAACCTGAAACATAAAATGAATGCAATTGTTGTTGTTAACTTG
TTTATTGCAGCTTATAATGGTTACAAATAAAGCAATAGCATCACAAATTTCACAAATAAAGCATTTTTTT
CACTGCATTCTAGTTGTGGTTTGTCCAAACTCATCAATGTATCTTAAGGCGTAAATTGTAAGCGTTAATA
TTTTGTTAAAATTCGCGTTAAATTTTTGTTAAATCAGCTCATTTTTTAACCAATAGGCCGAAATCGGCAA
AATCCCTTATAAATCAAAAGAATAGACCGAGATAGGGT
[37 nt withheld, positions 2629-2665]
AAAGAACGTGGACTCCAACGTCAAAGG
[49 nt withheld, positions 2693-2741]
T
[91 nt withheld, positions 2743-2833]
G
[124 nt withheld, positions 2835-2958]
CAGGTGGCACTTTTCGGGGAAATGTGCGCGGAACCCCTATTTGTTTATTTTTCTAAATACATTCAAATAT
GTATCCGCTCATGAGACAATAACCCTGATAAATGCTTCAATAATATTGAAAAAGGAAGAGTCCTGAGGCG
GAAAGAACCAGCTGTGGAATGTGTGTCAGTTAGGGTGTGGAAAGTCCCCAGGCTCCCCAGCAGGCAGAAG
TATGCAAAGCATGCATCTCAATTAGTCAGCAACCAGGTGTGGAAAGTCCCCAGGCTCCCCAGCAGGCAGA
AGTATGCAAAGCATGCATCTCAATTAGTCAGCAACCATAGTCCCGCCCCTAACTCCGCCCATCCCGCCCC
TAACTCCGCCCAGTTCCGCCCATTCTCCGCCCCATGGCTGACTAATTTTTTTTATTTATGCAGAGGCCGA
GGCCGCCTCGGCCTCTGAGCTATTCCAGAAGTAGTGAGGAGGCTTTTTTGGAGGCCTAGGCTTTTGCAAA
GATCGATCAAGAGACAGGATGAGGATCGTTTCGCATGATTGAACAAGATGGATTGCACGCAGGTTCTCCG
GCCGCTTGGGTGGAGAGGCTATTCGGCTATGACTGGGCACAACAGACAATCGGCTGCTCTGATGCCGCCG
TGTTCCGGCTGTCAGCGCAGGGGCGCCCGGTTCTTTTTGTCAAGACCGACCTGTCCGGTGCCCTGAATGA
ACTGCAAGACGAGGCAGCGCGGCTATCGTGGCTGGCCACGACGGGCGTTCCTTGCGCAGCTGTGCTCGAC
GTTGTCACTGAAGCGGGAAGGGACTGGCTGCTATTGGGCGAAGTGCCGGGGCAGGATCTCCTGTCATCTC
ACCTTGCTCCTGCCGAGAAAGTATCCATCATGGCTGATGCAATGCGGCGGCTGCATACGCTTGATCCGGC
TACCTGCCCATTCGACCACCAAGCGAAACATCGCATCGAGCGAGCACGTACTCGGATGGAAGCCGGTCTT
GTCGATCAGGATGATCTGGACGAAGAGCATCAGGGGCTCGCGCCAGCCGAACTGTTCGCCAGGCTCAAGG
CGAGCATGCCCGACGGCGAGGATCTCGTCGTGACCCATGGCGATGCCTGCTTGCCGAATATCATGGTGGA
AAATGGCCGCTTTTCTGGATTCATCGACTGTGGCCGGCTGGGTGTGGCGGACCGCTATCAGGACATAGCG
TTGGCTACCCGTGATATTGCTGAAGAGCTTGGCGGCGAATGGGCTGACCGCTTCCTCGTGCTTTACGGTA
TCGCCGCTCCCGATTCGCAGCGCATCGCCTTCTATCGCCTTCTTGACGAGTTCTTCTGAGCGGGACTCTG
GGGTTCGAAATGACCGACCAAGCGACGCCCAACCTGCCATCACGAGATTTCGATTCCACCGCCGCCTTCT
ATGAAAGGTTGGGCTTCGGAATCGTTTTCCGGGACGCCGGCTGGATGATCCTCCAGCGCGGGGATCTCAT
GCTGGAGTTCTTCGCCCACCCTAGGGGGAGGCTAACTGAAACACGGAAGGAGACAATACCGGAAGGAACC
CGCGCTATGACGGCAATAAAAAGACAGAATAAAACGCACGGTGTTGGGTCGTTTGTTCATAAACGCGGGG
TTCGGTCCCAGGGCTGGCACTCTGTCGATACCCCACCGAGACCCCATTGGGGCCAATACGCCCGCGTTTC
TTCCTTTTCCCCACCCCACCCCCCAAGTTCGGGTGAAGGCCCAGGGCTCGCAGCCAACGTCGGGGCGGCA
GGCCCTGCCATAGCCTCAGGTTACTCATATATACTTTAGATTGATTTAAAACTTCATTTTTAATTTAAAA
GGATCTAGGTGAAGATCCTTTTTGATAATCTCATGACCAAAATCCCTTAACGTGAGTTTTCGTTCCACTG
AGCGTCAGACCCCGTAGAAAAGATCAAAGGATCTTCTTGAGATCCTTTTTTTCTGCGCGTAATCTGCTGC
TTGCAAACAAAAAAACCACCGCTACCAGCGGTGGTTTGTTTGCCGGATCAAGAGCTACCAACTCTTTTTC
CGAAGGTAACTGGCTTCAGCAGAGCGCAGATACCAAATACTGTCCTTCTAGTGTAGCCGTAGTTAGGCCA
CCACTTCAAGAACTCTGTAGCACCGCCTACATACCTCGCTCTGCTAATCCTGTTACCAGTGGCTGCTGCC
AGTGGCGATAAGTCGTGTCTTACCGGGTTGGACTCAAGACGATAGTTACCGGATAAGGCGCAGCGGTCGG
GCTGAACGGGGGGTTCGTGCACACAGCCCAGCTTGGAGCGAACGACCTACACCGAACTGAGATACCTACA
GCGTGAGCTATGAGAAAGCGCCACGCTTCCCGAAGGGAGAAAGGCGGACAGGTATCCGGTAAGCGGCAGG
GTCGGAACAGGAGAGCGCACGAGGGAGCTTCCAGGGGGAAACGCCTGGTATCTTTATAGTCCTGTCGGGT
TTCGCCACCTCTGACTTGAGCGTCGATTTTTGTGATGCTCGTCAGGGGGGCGGAGCCTATGGAAAAACGC
CAGCAACGCGGCCTTTTTACGGTTCCTGGCCTTTTGCTGGCCTTTTGCTCACATGTTCTTTCCTGCGTTA
TCCCCTGATTCTGTGGATAACCGTATTACCGCCATGCAT
Features (pLannotate 1.2.2; 14 found; start..end, strand, type, name):
     61..364     +  enhancer       CMV enhancer: human cytomegalovirus immediate early enhancer
    365..568     +  promoter       CMV promoter: human cytomegalovirus (CMV) immediate early promoter
    615..1332    +  CDS            mCerulean (fragment): enhanced monomeric variant of CFP (Rizzo et al., 2004) mammalian codon-optimized
   1533..2252    +  CDS            EYFP: enhanced YFP mammalian codon-optimized
   2269..2352    +  CDS            large T antigen (fragment): large T antigen from SV40 (simian virus 40)
   2375..2496    +  polyA_signal   SV40 poly(A) signal: SV40 polyadenylation signal
   2530..2958    -  rep_origin     f1 ori (sequence partly withheld): f1 bacteriophage origin of replication; arrow indicates direction of (+) strand synthesis
   2985..3089    +  promoter       AmpR promoter: bla
   3091..3448    +  promoter       SV40 promoter: SV40 enhancer and early promoter
   3483..4277    +  CDS            NeoR/KanR: aminoglycoside phosphotransferase from Tn5; aph(3')-II (or nptII); confers resistance to neomycin, kanamycin, and G418 (Geneticin®)
   4298..4450    +  CDS            ble (fragment): BLE_KLEPN - Experimental evidence at protein level: Swiss-Prot protein existence level 1. Binding protein with a strong affinity to the bleomycin family of antibiotics. Binds to CL990; an antimitotic-antibiotic compound. From Klebsiella pneumoniae.
   4509..4556    +  polyA_signal   HSV TK poly(A) signal: herpes simplex virus thymidine kinase polyadenylation signal (Cole and Stacy, 1985)
   4647..4663    -  polyA_signal   bGH poly(A) signal (fragment): bovine growth hormone polyadenylation signal
   4885..5473    +  rep_origin     ori: high-copy-number ColE1/pMB1/pBR322/pUC origin of replication
