[The description below was written by a language model from this plasmid's Addgene catalogue record and pLannotate feature annotations shown in this document.]
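Description:
peZinCh-2 is a mammalian expression plasmid of about 5.6 kb, built on a Clontech pCMV-type backbone, that expresses the genetically encoded Zn2+ FRET sensor eZinCh-2 in the cytosol of mammalian cells. It replicates in E. coli from a high-copy ColE1/pUC-type origin and also carries an f1 phage origin. A single NeoR/KanR (Tn5 aminoglycoside phosphotransferase) gene serves for selection in both hosts. It sits downstream of tandem bacterial (bla) and SV40 early promoters and is terminated by the HSV TK polyadenylation signal, so it gives kanamycin resistance in bacteria and G418 resistance in transfected mammalian cells.

The roughly 1.6 kb sensor insert, cloned between NdeI and NotI sites, is transcribed from the human cytomegalovirus immediate early enhancer and promoter and terminated by the SV40 poly(A) signal. In the feature table, the open reading frame consists of a cyan donor annotated as an mCerulean-like fragment and a yellow acceptor annotated as EYFP. These are separated by about 200 bp of unannotated sequence, which presumably encodes a linker. The record does not describe the exact fluorescent protein variants, the linker or the residues that bind zinc. In a sensor of this design, Zn2+ binding changes the energy transfer between the two fluorescent domains, so the ratio of their emissions reports free zinc levels.

The table also lists short fragments matching SV40 large T antigen, ble and the bGH poly(A) signal. These are most likely residual backbone sequence or annotation artefacts rather than functional elements. No targeting signal is annotated, which fits the stated cytosolic localisation. The plasmid is intended for transient or stable transfection to image cytosolic Zn2+ ratiometrically in live cells.
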