Addgene plasmid #70008: peZinCh-2
Purpose: expresses eZinCh-2 Zn2+ FRET sensor in the cytosol of mammalian cells
Depositing lab: Maarten Merkx. Depositing organization: Technische Universiteit Eindhoven. Publication: eZinCh-2: A Versatile, Genetically Encoded FRET Sensor for Cytosolic and Intraorganelle Zn(2+) Imaging. Hessels AM, Chabosseau P, Bakker MH, Engelen W, Rutter GA, Taylor KM, Merkx M. ACS Chem Biol. 2015 Sep 18;10(9):2126-34. doi: 10.1021/acschembio.5b00211. Epub 2015 Jul 20. PubMed 26151333.
Backbone
  Vector backbone: pCMV
  Backbone manufacturer: Clontech
  Backbone size w/o insert (bp): 3900
  Total vector size (bp): 5600
  Vector type: Mammalian Expression
  Selectable markers: Neomycin (select with G418)
Growth in bacteria
  Bacterial resistance: Kanamycin, 50 μg/mL
  Growth temperature: 37°C
  Growth strain: DH5alpha
  Growth instructions: E. coli nova blue LB culture medium 30 ug/ml kanamycin Culture overnight, 37 C/250 rpm
  Copy number: High Copy
Gene/Insert
  Gene/Insert name: eZinCh-2
  Insert size (bp): 1600
  Promoter: CMV
  Cloning method: Restriction Enzyme; 5′ cloning site NdeI (not destroyed); 3′ cloning site NotI (not destroyed)
  Sequencing primers: 5′ CMV promotor; 3′ SV40pA-R
Terms and licenses: Academic/Nonprofit Terms; Industry Terms: Not Available to Industry
How to cite: peZinCh-2 was a gift from Maarten Merkx (Addgene plasmid # 70008 ; http://n2t.net/addgene:70008 ; RRID:Addgene_70008)
