>Addgene plasmid #70008 | peZinCh-2 | addgene partial sequence | sequence record 127751 | CMV-F 5'-CGCAAATGGGCGGTAGGCGTG-3'
CTATATAAGCAGAGCTGGTTTAGTGAACCGTCAGATCCGCTAGCGCCGCCACCATGGGCCATATGGTGAG
CAAGGGCGAGGAGCTGTTCACCGGGGTGGTGCCCATCCTGGTCGAGCTGGACGGCGACGTAAACGGCCAC
AAGTTCAGCGTGTCCGGCGAGGGCGAGGGCGATGCCACCTACGGCAAGCTGACCCTGAAGTTCATCTGCA
CCACCGGTAAGCTGCCCGTGCCCTGGCCCACCCTCGTGACCACCCTGACCTGGGGCGTGCAGTGCTTCGC
CCGCTACCCCGACCACATGAAGCAGCACGACTTCTTCAAGTCCGCCATGCCCGAAGGCTACGTCCAGGAG
CGCACCATCTTCTTCAAGGACGACGGCAACTACAAGACCCGCGCCGAGGTGAAGTTCGAGGGCGACACCC
TGGTGAACCGCATCGAGCTGAAGGGCATCGACTTCAAGGAGGACGGCAACATCCTGGGGCACAAGCTGGA
GTACAACGCCATCAGCGACAACGTCTATATCACCGCCGACAAGCAGAAGAACGGCATCAAGGCCAACTTC
AAGATCCGCCACAACATCGAGGACGGCAGCGTGCAGCTCGCCGACCACTACCAGCAGAACACCCCCATCG
GCGACGGCCCCGTGCTGCTGCCCGACAACCACTACCTGAGCACCCAGTCCCACCTGTGCAAAGACCCCAA
CGAGAAGCGCGATCACATGGTCCTGCTGGAGTTCGTGACCGCCGCCGGGATCACTCTCGGCATGGACGAG
CTGTACAAGTCCGGAGGCGGCGAGCTCATTCGTGGCGGATCCGGCGGAAGCGGCGGATCCGGCGGTAGCG
GCGGATCCGGCGGCTCCGGCGGATCCGGCGGCAGCGGCGGATCCGGTGGAAGCGGTGGATCCGGTGGTAG
CGGTGGATCCGGTGGAAGCGGTGGATCCGGTGGTAGCGGTGGATCCGGGGGTCCGCGGGGCTCGGTACCC
ATGGTGAGCAAGGGCGAGGAGCTGTTCACCGGGGTGGTGCCCATCCTGGTCGAGCTGGACGGCGACGTAA
ACGGCCACAAGTTCA
