>Addgene plasmid #70008 | peZinCh-2 | addgene partial sequence | sequence record 127752 | SV40pA-R 5'-GAAATTTGTGATGCTATTGC-3'
TTATAAGCTGCAATAAACAAGTTAACAACAACAATTGCATTCATTTTATGTTTCAGGTTCAGGGGGAGGT
GTGGGAGGTTTTTTAAAGCAAGTAAAACCTCTACAAATGTGGTATGGCTGATTATGATCTAGAGTCGCGG
CCGCTTTACTTGTACAGCTCGTCCATGCCGAGAGTGATCCCGGCGGCGGTCACGAACTCCAGCAGGACCA
TGTGATCGCGCTTCTCGTTGGGGTCTTTGCACAGGTGGGACTGGTAGCTCAGGTAGTGGTTGTCGGGCAG
CAGCACGGGGCCGTCGCCGATGGGGGTGTTCTGCTGGTAGTGGTCGGCGAGCTGCACGCTGCCGTCCTCG
ATGTTGTGGCGGATCTTGAAGTTCACCTTGATGCCGTTCTTCTGCTTGTCGGCCATGATATAGACGTTGT
GGCTGTTGTAGTTGTACTCAAGCTTGTGCCCCAGGATGTTGCCGTCCTCCTTGAAGTCGATGCCCTTCAG
CTCGATGCGGTTCACCAGGGTGTCGCCCTCGAACTTCACCTCGGCGCGGGTCTTGTAGTTGCCGTCGTCC
TTGAAGAAGATGGTGCGCTCCTGGACGTAGCCTTCGGGCATGGCGGACTTGAAGAAGTCGTGCTGCTTCA
TGTGGTCGGGGTAGCGGGCGAAGCACATCAGGCCGTAGCCGAAGGTGGTCACGAGGGTGGGCCAGGGCAC
GGGCAGCTTGCCGGTGGTGCAGATGAACTTCAGGGTCAGCTTGCCGTAGGTGGCATCGCCCTCGCCCTCG
CCGGACACGCTGAACTTGTGGCCGTTTACGTCGCCGTCCAGCTCGACCAGGATGGGCACCACCCCGGTGA
ACAGCTCCTCGCCCTTGCTCACCATGGGTACCGAGCCCCGCGGACCCCCG
